>Addgene plasmid #217839 | MZB131 | addgene full sequence | sequence record 432995 | Addgene NGS Result
CAAGGAGATGGCGCCCAACAGTCCCCCGGCCACGGGGCCTGCCACCATACCCACGCCGAAACAAGCGCTC
ATGAGCCCGAAGTGGCGAGCCCGATCTTCCCCATCGGTGATGTCGGCGATATAGGCGCCAGCAACCGCAC
CTGTGGCGCCGGTGATGCCGGCCACGATGCGTCCGGCGTAGAGGATCGAGATCTCGATCCCGCGAAATTA
ATACGACTCACTATAGGGGAATTGTGAGCGGATAACAATTCCCCTCTAGAAATAATTTTGTTTAACTTTA
AGAAGGAGATATACATATGGGCCATCACCATCACCATCACCATCACCATCACGGCAGCATGAGCGATAGC
GAAGTGAACCAGGAAGCGAAACCGGAAGTGAAACCGGAAGTGAAACCGGAAACCCATATTAACCTGAAAG
TGAGCGATGGCAGCAGCGAAATTTTTTTTAAAATTAAAAAAACCACCCCGCTGCGTCGTCTGATGGAAGC
GTTTGCGAAACGTCAGGGCAAAGAAATGGATAGCCTGCGTTTTCTGTATGATGGCATTCGTATTCAGGCG
GATCAGACCCCGGAAGATCTGGATATGGAAGATAACGATATTATTGAAGCGCATCGTGAACAGATTGGCG
GCATGGCAGAAATCGGTACTGGCTTTCCATTCGACCCCCATTATGTGGAAGTCCTGGGCGAGCGCATGCA
CTACGTCGATGTTGGTCCGCGCGATGGCACCCCTGTGCTGTTCCTGCACGGTAACCCGACCTCCTCCTAC
GTGTGGCGCAACATCATCCCGCATGTTGCACCGACCCATCGCTGCATTGCTCCAGACCTGATCGGTATGG
GCAAATCCGACAAACCAGACCTGGGTTATTTCTTCGACGACCACGTCCGCTTCATGGATGCCTTCATCGA
AGCCCTGGGTCTGGAAGAGGTCGTCCTGGTCATTCACGACTGGGGCTCCGCTCTGGGTTTCCACTGGGCC
AAGCGCAATCCAGAGCGCGTCAAAGGTATTGCATTTATGGAGTTCATCCGCCCTATCCCGACCTGGGACG
AATGGCCAGAATTTGCCCGCGAGACCTTCCAGGCCTTCCGCACCACCGACGTCGGCCGCAAGCTGATCAT
CGATCAGAACGTTTTTATCGAGGGTACGCTGCCGATGGGTGTCGTCCGCCCGCTGACTGAAGTCGAGATG
GACCATTACCGCGAGCCGTTCCTGAATCCTGTTGACCGCGAGCCACTGTGGCGCTTCCCAAACGAGCTGC
CAATCGCCGGTGAGCCAGCGAACATCGTCGCGCTGGTCGAAGAATACATGGACTGGCTGCACCAGTCCCC
TGTCCCGAAGCTGCTGTTCTGGGGCACCCCAGGCGTTCTGATCCCACCGGCCGAAGCCGCTCGCCTGGCC
AAAAGCCTGCCTAACTGCAAGGCTGTGGACATCGGCCCGGGTCTGAATCTGCTGCAAGAAGACAACCCGG
ACCTGATCGGCAGCGAGATCGCGCGCTGGCTGTCGACGCTCGAGATTTCCGGCGAGCCAACCACTGGCCT
GGAAGTGCTGTTTCAGGGCCCGTCAAGCTACTCATTGCTTGCTGAAAACAGCTACGTAAAGATGACTTGT
GACATCCGGGGCTCCTTGCAAGAGGATTCGCAGGTCACCGTGGCAATCGTATTGGAGAACCGCTCGTCAT
CGATTTTGAAAGGTATGGAATTGAGTGTTTTAGACTCTCTGAACGCGCGCATGGCACGTCCCCAGGGCAG
CTCTGTACATGATGGTGTGCCCGTCCCATTCCAACTGCCCCCCGGAGTATCGAATGAGGCCCAATACGTA
TTTACGATTCAGTCAATCGTAATGGCGCAAAAGTTGAAAGGAACATTGTCTTTTATAGCAAAAAATGACG
AGGGAGCGACCCATGAGAAATTGGATTTCCGTTTGCATTTCTCTTGCTCATCCTATCTGATTACGACCCC
TTGTTACTCTGACGCCTTTGCGAAGCTGTTGGAGAGTGGAGATTTGAGTATGAGCAGTATTAAAGTCGAT
GGGATACGGATGTCATTCCAGAACCTTTTAGCCAAGATCTGCTTCCACCATCATTTTTCCGTTGTGGAGC
GTGTTGACTCCTGCGCTTCAATGTATAGTCGTTCAATACAAGGACATCACGTATGTTTGCTGGTGAAAAA
AGGTGAAAATTCTGTTTCCGTAGATGGAAAATGTTCTGACTCTACACTGTTAAGTAATTTATTAGAAGAA
ATGAAGGCTACTTTGGCAAAATGCTAATAAGGATCCATGGGTACCCTCGAGTGAAGACAAGCTTAGGTAT
TTATTCGGCGCAAAGTGCGTCGGGTGATGCTGCCAACTTAGTCGAGCACCACCACCACCACCACTGAGAT
CCGGCTGCTAACAAAGCCCGAAAGGAAGCTGAGTTGGCTGCTGCCACCGCTGAGCAATAACTAGCATAAC
CCCTTGGGGCCTCTAAACGGGTCTTGAGGGGTTTTTTGCTGAAAGGAGGAACTATATCCGGATTGGCGAA
TGGG
[124 nt withheld, positions 2525-2648]
C
[91 nt withheld, positions 2650-2740]
A
[49 nt withheld, positions 2742-2790]
CCTTTGACGTTGGAGTCCACGTTCTTT
[37 nt withheld, positions 2818-2854]
ACCCTATCTCGGTCTATTCTTTTGATTTATAAGGGATTTTGCCGATTTCGGCCTATTGGTTAAAAAATGA
GCTGATTTAACAAAAATTTAACGCGAATTTTAACAAAATATTAACGCTTACAATTTAGGTGGCACTTTTC
GGGGAAATGTGCGCGGAACCCCTATTTGTTTATTTTTCTAAATACATTCAAATATGTATCCGCTCATGAA
TTAATTCTTAGAAAAACTCATCGAGCATCAAATGAAACTGCAATTTATTCATATCAGGATTATCAATACC
ATATTTTTGAAAAAGCCGTTTCTGTAATGAAGGAGAAAACTCACCGAGGCAGTTCCATAGGATGGCAAGA
TCCTGGTATCGGTCTGCGATTCCGACTCGTCCAACATCAATACAACCTATTAATTTCCCCTCGTCAAAAA
TAAGGTTATCAAGTGAGAAATCACCATGAGTGACGACTGAATCCGGTGAGAATGGCAAAAGTTTATGCAT
TTCTTTCCAGACTTGTTCAACAGGCCAGCCATTACGCTCGTCATCAAAATCACTCGCATCAACCAAACCG
TTATTCATTCGTGATTGCGCCTGAGCGAGACGAAATACGCGATCGCTGTTAAAAGGACAATTACAAACAG
GAATCGAATGCAACCGGCGCAGGAACACTGCCAGCGCATCAACAATATTTTCACCTGAATCAGGATATTC
TTCTAATACCTGGAATGCTGTTTTCCCGGGGATCGCAGTGGTGAGTAACCATGCATCATCAGGAGTACGG
ATAAAATGCTTGATGGTCGGAAGAGGCATAAATTCCGTCAGCCAGTTTAGTCTGACCATCTCATCTGTAA
CATCATTGGCAACGCTACCTTTGCCATGTTTCAGAAACAACTCTGGCGCATCGGGCTTCCCATACAATCG
ATAGATTGTCGCACCTGATTGCCCGACATTATCGCGAGCCCATTTATACCCATATAAATCAGCATCCATG
TTGGAATTTAATCGCGGCCTAGAGCAAGACGTTTCCCGTTGAATATGGCTCATAACACCCCTTGTATTAC
TGTTTATGTAAGCAGACAGTTTTATTGTTCATGACCAAAATCCCTTAACGTGAGTTTTCGTTCCACTGAG
CGTCAGACCCCGTAGAAAAGATCAAAGGATCTTCTTGAGATCCTTTTTTTCTGCGCGTAATCTGCTGCTT
GCAAACAAAAAAACCACCGCTACCAGCGGTGGTTTGTTTGCCGGATCAAGAGCTACCAACTCTTTTTCCG
AAGGTAACTGGCTTCAGCAGAGCGCAGATACCAAATACTGTCCTTCTAGTGTAGCCGTAGTTAGGCCACC
ACTTCAAGAACTCTGTAGCACCGCCTACATACCTCGCTCTGCTAATCCTGTTACCAGTGGCTGCTGCCAG
TGGCGATAAGTCGTGTCTTACCGGGTTGGACTCAAGACGATAGTTACCGGATAAGGCGCAGCGGTCGGGC
TGAACGGGGGGTTCGTGCACACAGCCCAGCTTGGAGCGAACGACCTACACCGAACTGAGATACCTACAGC
GTGAGCTATGAGAAAGCGCCACGCTTCCCGAAGGGAGAAAGGCGGACAGGTATCCGGTAAGCGGCAGGGT
CGGAACAGGAGAGCGCACGAGGGAGCTTCCAGGGGGAAACGCCTGGTATCTTTATAGTCCTGTCGGGTTT
CGCCACCTCTGACTTGAGCGTCGATTTTTGTGATGCTCGTCAGGGGGGCGGAGCCTATGGAAAAACGCCA
GCAACGCGGCCTTTTTACGGTTCCTGGCCTTTTGCTGGCCTTTTGCTCACATGTTCTTTCCTGCGTTATC
CCCTGATTCTGTGGATAACCGTATTACCGCCTTTGAGTGAGCTGATACCGCTCGCCGCAGCCGAACGACC
GAGCGCAGCGAGTCAGTGAGCGAGGAAGCGGAAGAGCGCCTGATGCGGTATTTTCTCCTTACGCATCTGT
GCGGTATTTCACACCGCAATGGTGCACTCTCAGTACAATCTGCTCTGATGCCGCATAGTTAAGCCAGTAT
ACACTCCGCTATCGCTACGTGACTGGGTCATGGCTGCGCCCCGACACCCGCCAACACCCGCTGACGCGCC
CTGACGGGCTTGTCTGCTCCCGGCATCCGCTTACAGACAAGCTGTGACCGTCTCCGGGAGCTGCATGTGT
CAGAGGTTTTCACCGTCATCACCGAAACGCGCGAGGCAGCTGCGGTAAAGCTCATCAGCGTGGTCGTGAA
GCGATTCACAGATGTCTGCCTGTTCATCCGCGTCCAGCTCGTTGAGTTTCTCCAGAAGCGTTAATGTCTG
GCTTCTGATAAAGCGGGCCATGTTAAGGGCGGTTTTTTCCTGTTTGGTCACTGATGCCTCCGTGTAAGGG
GGATTTCTGTTCATGGGGGTAATGATACCGATGAAACGAGAGAGGATGCTCACGATACGGGTTACTGATG
ATGAACATGCCCGGTTACTGGAACGTTGTGAGGGTAAACAACTGGCGGTATGGATGCGGCGGGACCAGAG
AAAAATCACTCAGGGTCAATGCCAGCGCTTCGTTAATACAGATGTAGGTGTTCCACAGGGTAGCCAGCAG
CATCCTGCGATGCAGATCCGGAACATAATGGTGCAGGGCGCTGACTTCCGCGTTTCCAGACTTTACGAAA
CACGGAAACCGAAGACCATTCATGTTGTTGCTCAGGTCGCAGACGTTTTGCAGCAGCAGTCGCTTCACGT
TCGCTCGCGTATCGGTGATTCATTCTGCTAACCAGTAAGGCAACCCCGCCAGCCTAGCCGGGTCCTCAAC
GACAGGAGCACGATCATGCGCACCCGTGGGGCCGCCATGCCGGCGATAATGGCCTGCTTCTCGCCGAAAC
GTTTGGTGGCGGGACCAGTGACGAAGGCTTGAGCGAGGGCGTGCAAGATTCCGAATACCGCAAGCGACAG
GCCGATCATCGTCGCGCTCCAGCGAAAGCGGTCCTCGCCGAAAATGACCCAGAGCGCTGCCGGCACCTGT
CCTACGAGTTGCATGATAAAGAAGACAGTCATAAGTGCGGCGACGATAGTCATGCCCCGCGCCCACCGGA
AGGAGCTGACTGGGTTGAAGGCTCTCAAGGGCATCGGTCGAGATCCCGGTGCCTAATGAGTGAGCTAACT
TACATTAATTGCGTTGCGCTCACTGCCCGCTTTCCAGTCGGGAAACCTGTCGTGCCAGCTGCATTAATGA
ATCGGCCAACGCGCGGGGAGAGGCGGTTTGCGTATTGGGCGCCAGGGTGGTTTTTCTTTTCACCAGTGAG
ACGGGCAACAGCTGATTGCCCTTCACCGCCTGGCCCTGAGAGAGTTGCAGCAAGCGGTCCACGCTGGTTT
GCCCCAGCAGGCGAAAATCCTGTTTGATGGTGGTTAACGGCGGGATATAACATGAGCTGTCTTCGGTATC
GTCGTATCCCACTACCGAGATATCCGCACCAACGCGCAGCCCGGACTCGGTAATGGCGCGCATTGCGCCC
AGCGCCATCTGATCGTTGGCAACCAGCATCGCAGTGGGAACGATGCCCTCATTCAGCATTTGCATGGTTT
GTTGAAAACCGGACATGGCACTCCAGTCGCCTTCCCGTTCCGCTATCGGCTGAATTTGATTGCGAGTGAG
ATATTTATGCCAGCCAGCCAGACGCAGACGCGCCGAGACAGAACTTAATGGGCCCGCTAACAGCGCGATT
TGCTGGTGACCCAATGCGACCAGATGCTCCACGCCCAGTCGCGTACCGTCTTCATGGGAGAAAATAATAC
TGTTGATGGGTGTCTGGTCAGAGACATCAAGAAATAACGCCGGAACATTAGTGCAGGCAGCTTCCACAGC
AATGGCATCCTGGTCATCCAGCGGATAGTTAATGATCAGCCCACTGACGCGTTGCGCGAGAAGATTGTGC
ACCGCCGCTTTACAGGCTTCGACGCCGCTTCGTTCTACCATCGACACCACCACGCTGGCACCCAGTTGAT
CGGCGCGAGATTTAATCGCCGCGACAATTTGCGACGGCGCGTGCAGGGCCAGACTGGAGGTGGCAACGCC
AATCAGCAACGACTGTTTGCCCGCCAGTTGTTGTGCCACGCGGTTGGGAATGTAATTCAGCTCCGCCATC
GCCGCTTCCACTTTTTCCCGCGTTTTCGCAGAAACGTGGCTGGCCTGGTTCACCACGCGGGAAACGGTCT
GATAAGAGACACCGGCATACTCTGCGACATCGTATAACGTTACTGGTTTCACATTCACCACCCTGAATTG
ACTCTCTTCCGGGCGCTATCATGCCATACCGCGAAAGGTTTTGCGCCATTCGATGGTGTCCGGGATCTCG
ACGCTCTCCCTTATGCGACTCCTGCATTAGGAAGCAGCCCAGTAGTAGGTTGAGGCCGTTGAGCACCGCC
GCCGCAAGGAATGGTGCATG
Features (pLannotate 1.2.2; 22 found; start..end, strand, type, name):
    209..227     +  promoter       T7 promoter: promoter for bacteriophage T7 RNA polymerase
    228..252     +  protein_bind   lac operator: The lac repressor binds to the lac operator to inhibit transcription in E. coli. This inhibition can be relieved by adding lactose or isopropyl-β-D-thiogalactopyranoside (IPTG). lac repressor encoded by lacI
    267..289     +  RBS            RBS: efficient ribosome binding site from bacteriophage T7 gene 10 (Olins and Rangwala, 1989)
    306..329     +  CDS            8xHis: 8xHis affinity tag
    339..632     +  CDS            SMT3: SMT3_YEAST - Experimental evidence at protein level: Swiss-Prot protein existence level 1. Not known; suppressor of MIF2 mutations. From Saccharomyces cerevisiae (strain ATCC 204508 / S288c) (Baker's yeast).
    633..1523    +  CDS            HaloTag®: modified bacterial dehalogenase that forms covalent bonds with chloroalkane derivatives
   1512..2264    +  CDS            AP3D1 (fragment): AP3D1_HUMAN - Experimental evidence at protein level: Swiss-Prot protein existence level 1. Part of the AP-3 complex, an adaptor-related complex which is not clathrin-associated. The complex is associated with the Golgi region as well as more peripheral structures. It facilitates the budding of vesicles from the Golgi membrane and may be directly involved in trafficking to lysosomes. Involved in process of CD8+ T- cell and NK cell degranulation (PubMed:26744459). In concert with the BLOC-1 complex, AP-3 is required to target cargos into vesicles assembled at cell bodies for delivery into neuri
   2357..2374    +  CDS            9xHis (fragment): 9xHis affinity tag
   2384..2433    +  CDS            SET1 (fragment): solubility-enhancement tag derived from T7 phage gene 10B
   2441..2488    +  terminator     T7 terminator: transcription terminator for bacteriophage T7 RNA polymerase
   2525..2953    +  rep_origin     f1 ori (sequence partly withheld): f1 bacteriophage origin of replication; arrow indicates direction of (+) strand synthesis
   3006..3063    +  promoter       AmpR promoter (fragment): bla
   3072..3887    -  CDS            KanR: aminoglycoside phosphotransferase; aph(3')-Ia; confers resistance to kanamycin in bacteria or G418 (Geneticin®) in eukaryotes
   4009..4597    +  rep_origin     ori: high-copy-number ColE1/pMB1/pBR322/pUC origin of replication
   4783..4922    -  misc_feature   bom: basis of mobility region from pBR322
   5024..5215    -  CDS            rop: Rop protein, which maintains plasmids at low copy number; rop
   5232..5612    +  CDS            YPB1_ECOLX: Protein predicted: Swiss-Prot protein existence level 4. From Escherichia coli.
   5684..5975    -  CDS            TcR (fragment): tetracycline efflux protein; tet; confers resistance to tetracycline
   5990..6011    -  protein_bind   CAP binding site: CAP binding activates transcription in the presence of cAMP. E. coli catabolite activator protein
   6024..7106    -  CDS            lacI: lac repressor; lacI; The lac repressor binds to the lac operator to inhibit transcription in E. coli. This inhibition can be relieved by adding lactose or isopropyl-β-D-thiogalactopyranoside (IPTG).
   7107..7184    -  promoter       lacI promoter: lacI
   7192..187     -  CDS            TcR (fragment) (across the origin): tetracycline efflux protein; tet; confers resistance to tetracycline
