[The description below was written by a language model from this plasmid's Addgene catalogue record and pLannotate feature annotations shown in this document.]
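Description:
MZB131 is a bacterial expression plasmid built on the Novagen pET-29b(+) backbone for producing a tagged fragment of human AP3D1, the delta-1 subunit of the AP-3 adaptor complex, in E. coli. It is selected with kanamycin through an aminoglycoside phosphotransferase gene. It replicates from a ColE1/pMB1-type origin accompanied by the bom region and the rop gene, which is consistent with its low-copy designation. An f1 origin is also present. The short tetracycline-resistance fragments and the partial AmpR promoter picked up by the annotation appear to be backbone remnants rather than functional markers.

Expression is driven by a T7 promoter with an adjacent lac operator and the T7 gene 10 ribosome binding site. The plasmid-borne lacI gene supplies repressor, so transcription is IPTG-inducible in hosts that provide T7 RNA polymerase, and a T7 terminator closes the unit. The open reading frame encodes, in order, an N-terminal polyhistidine tag (10xHis in the catalogue, annotated as 8xHis by the software), yeast SUMO (Smt3), HaloTag, and AP3D1 residues 920–1153, the adaptin appendage domain, with residues 1–919 deleted. The record describes an HRV-3C protease site that makes the Halo-tagged appendage cleavable, although this site is not annotated in the feature table. The downstream His and SET1 fragments are annotated after the insert, and the record does not indicate whether they are translated.

The His-SUMO module supports affinity purification and solubility. HaloTag binds chloroalkane ligands covalently, allowing the appendage to be immobilised as bait, in line with the plasmid's stated purpose of pulldown assays.
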