Addgene plasmid #217839: MZB131
Purpose: Bacterial expression of 10xHis-SUMO (Smt3) fusion to HRV-3C cleavable Halotagged AP3D1 adaptin appendage (920-1153) for pulldown assays
Depositing lab: Richard Baker. Depositing organization: University of North Carolina at Chapel Hill. Publication: A structure-based mechanism for initiation of AP-3 coated vesicle formation. Begley M, Aragon M, Baker RW. Proc Natl Acad Sci U S A. 2024 Dec 24;121(52):e2411974121. doi: 10.1073/pnas.2411974121. Epub 2024 Dec 20. PubMed 39705307.
Backbone
  Vector backbone: pET-29b(+)
  Backbone manufacturer: Novagen
  Vector type: Bacterial Expression
Growth in bacteria
  Bacterial resistance: Kanamycin, 50 μg/mL
  Growth temperature: 37°C
  Growth strain: DH5alpha
  Copy number: Low Copy
Gene/Insert
  Gene/Insert name: AP3D1 (alt name: AP-3 complex subunit delta-1)
  Species: H. sapiens (human)
  Mutation: Deleted residues 1-919
  Entrez Gene: AP3D1 (a.k.a. ADTD, HPS10, hBLVR)
  Tag / fusion protein: 10x His (N terminal on insert); SUMO (SMT3) (N terminal on insert); HaloTag (N terminal on insert)
  Cloning method: Gibson Cloning
  Sequencing primers: 5′ T7 Promoter; 3′ T7 Terminator
Resource information
  A portion of this plasmid was derived from a plasmid made by: BioBasic
Terms and licenses: Academic/Nonprofit Terms; Industry Terms: Not Available to Industry
How to cite: MZB131 was a gift from Richard Baker (Addgene plasmid # 217839 ; http://n2t.net/addgene:217839 ; RRID:Addgene_217839)
